>Addgene plasmid #46941 | pCVL.SSA TLR (CCR5 TALEN Sce Spacer) | depositor full sequence | sequence record 67512 | pCVL.SSA TLR (CCR5 TALEN Sce Spacer) sequence 10470 bps
GACGTCAATGTAGTCTTATGCAATACTCTTGTAGTCTTGCAACATGGTAACGATGAGTTAGCAACATGCC
TTACAAGGAGAGAAAAAGCACCGTGCATGCCGATTGGTGGAAGTAAGGTGGTACGATCGTGCCTTATTAG
GAAGGCAACAGACGGGTCTGACATGGATTGGACGAACCACTGAATTGCCGCATTGCAGAGATATTGTATT
TAAGTGCCTAGCTCGATACATAAACGGGTCTCTCTGGTTAGACCAGATCTGAGCCTGGGAGCTCTCTGGC
TAACTAGGGAACCCACTGCTTAAGCCTCAATAAAGCTTGCCTTGAGTGCTTCAAGTAGTGTGTGCCCGTC
TGTTGTGTGACTCTGGTAACTAGAGATCCCTCAGACCCTTTTAGTCAGTGTGGAAAATCTCTAGCAGTGG
CGCCCGAACAGGGACTTGAAAGCGAAAGGGAAACCAGAGGAGCTCTCTCGACGCAGGACTCGGCTTGCTG
AAGCGCGCACGGCAAGAGGCGAGGGGCGGCGACTGGTGAGTACGCCAAAAATTTTGACTAGCGGAGGCTA
GAAGGAGAGAGATGGGTGCGAGAGCGTCAGTATTAAGCGGGGGAGAATTAGATCGCGATGGGAAAAAATT
CGGTTAAGGCCAGGGGGAAAGAAAAAATATAAATTAAAACATATAGTATGGGCAAGCAGGGAGCTAGAAC
GATTCGCAGTTAATCCTGGCCTGTTAGAAACATCAGAAGGCTGTAGACAAATACTGGGACAGCTACAACC
ATCCCTTCAGACAGGATCAGAAGAACTTAGATCATTATATAATACAGTAGCAACCCTCTATTGTGTGCAT
CAAAGGATAGAGATAAAAGACACCAAGGAAGCTTTAGACAAGATAGAGGAAGAGCAAAACAAAAGTAAGA
CCACCGCACAGCAAGCGGCCCTGATCTTCAGACCTGGAGGAGGAGATATGAGGGACAATTGGAGAAGTGA
ATTATATAAATATAAAGTAGTAAAAATTGAACCATTAGGAGTAGCACCCACCAAGGCAAAGAGAAGAGTG
GTGCAGAGAGAAAAAAGAGCAGTGGGAATAGGAGCTTTGTTCCTTGGGTTCTTGGGAGCAGCAGGAAGCA
CTATGGGCGCAGCGTCAATGACGCTGACGGTACAGGCCAGACAATTATTGTCTGGTATAGTGCAGCAGCA
GAACAATTTGCTGAGGGCTATTGAGGCGCAACAGCATCTGTTGCAACTCACAGTCTGGGGCATCAAGCAG
CTCCAGGCAAGAATCCTGGCTGTGGAAAGATACCTAAAGGATCAACAGCTCCTGGGGATTTGGGGTTGCT
CTGGAAAACTCATTTGCACCACTGCTGTGCCTTGGAATGCTAGTTGGAGTAATGAATCTCTGGAACAGAT
TTGGAATCACACGACCTGGATGGAGTGGGACAGAGAAATTAACAATTACACAAGCTTAATACACTCCTTA
ATTGAAGAATCGCAAAACCAGCAAGAAAAGAATGAACAAGAATTATTGGAATTAGATAAATGGGCAAGTT
TGTGGAATTGGTTTAACATAACAAATTGGCTGTGGTATATAAAATTATTCATAATGATAGTAGGAGGCTT
GGTAGGTTTAAGAATAGTTTTTGCTGTACTTTCTATAGTGAATAGAGTTAGGCAGGGATATTCACCATTA
TCGTTTCAGACCCACCTCCCAACCCCGAGGGGACCCGACAGGCCCGAAGGAATAGAAGAAGAAGGTGGAG
AGAGAGACAGAGACAGATCCATTCGATTAGTGAACGGATCTCGACGGTATCGGTTAACTTTTAAAAGAAA
AGGGGGGATTGGGGGGTACAGTGCAGGGGAAAGAATAGTAGACATAATAGCAACAGACATACAAACTAAA
GAATTACAAAAACAAATTACAAAAATTCAAAATTTTATCGATTACGCGTGTGGCATCTGAAGCACCACCA
GCGAGCGAGAGCTAGAGAGAAGGAAAGCCACCGACTTCACCGCCTCCGAGCTGCTCCGGGTCGCGGGTCT
GCAGCGTCTCCGGCCCTCCGCGCCTACAGCTCAAGCCACATCCGAAGGGGGAGGGAGCCGGGAGCTGCGC
GCGGGGCCGCCGGGGGGAGGGGTGGCACCGCCCACGCCGGGCGGCCACGAAGGGCGGGGCAGCGGGCGCG
CGCCCGGCGGGGGGAGGGGCCGCGCGCCGCGCCCGCTGGGAATTGGGGCCCTAGGGGGAGGGCGGAGGCG
CCGACGACCGCGGCACTTACCGTTCGCGGCGTGGCGCCCGGTGGTCCCCAAGGGGAGGGAAGGGGGAGGC
GGGGCGAGGACAGTGACCGGAGTCTCCTCAGCGGTGGCTTTTCTGCTTGGCAGCCTCAGCGGCTGGCGCC
AAAACCGGACTCCGCCCACTTCCTCGCCCCTGCGGTGCGAGGGTGTGGAATCCTCCAGACGCTGGGGGAG
GGGGAGTTGGGAGCTTAAAAACTAGTACCCCTTTGGGACCACTTTCAGCAGCGAACTCTCCTGTACACCA
GGGGTCAGTTCCACAGACGCGGGCCAGGGGTGGGTCATTGCGGCGTGAACAATAATTTGACTAGAAGTTG
ATTCGGGTGTTTCCGGAATTCCTAGCTGCAGTAACGCCATTTTGCAAGGCATGGAAAAATACCAAACCAA
GAATAGAGAAGTTCAGATCAAGGGCGGGTACATGAAAATAGCTAACGTTGGGCCAAACAGGATATCTGCG
GTGAGCAGTTTCGGCCCCGGCCCGGGGCCAAGAACAGATGGTCACCGCAGTTTCGGCCCCGGCCCGAGGC
CAAGAACAGATGGTCCCCAGATATGGCCCAACCCTCAGCAGTTTCTTAAGACCCATCAGATGTTTCCAGG
CTCCCCCAAGGACCTGAAATGACCCTGCGCCTTATTTGAATTAACCAATCAGCCTGCTTCTCGCTTCTGT
TCGCGCGCTTCTGCTTCCCGAGCTCTATAAAAGAGCTCACAACCCCTCACTCGGCGCGCCAGTCCTCCGA
CAGACTGAGTCGCCCGCTCGAGCGCCACCATGGCTGAAGGATCCGTCGCCAGGCAGCCTGACCTCTTGAC
CTGCGACGATGAGCCGATCCATATCCCCGGTGCCATCCAACCGCATGGACTGCTGCTCGCCCTCGCCGCC
GACATGACGATCGTTGCCGGCAGCGACAACCTTCCCGAACTCACCGGACTGGCGATCGGCGCCCTGATCG
GCCGCTCTGCGGCCGATGTCTTCGACTCGGAGACGCACAACCGTCTGACGATCGCCTTGGCCGAGCCCGG
GGCGGCCGTCGGAGCACCGATCACTGTCGGCTTCACGATGCGAAAGGACGCAGGCTTCATCGGCTCCTGG
CATCGCCATGATCAGCTCATCTTCCTCGAGCTCGAGCCTCCCCAGCGGGACGTCGCCGAGCCGCAGGCGT
TCTTCCGCCGCACCAACAGCGCCATCCGCCGCCTGCAGGCCGCCGAAACCTTGGAAAGCGCCTGCGCCGC
CGCGGCGCAAGAGGTGCGGAAGATTACCGGCTTCGATCGGGTGATGATCTATCGCTTCGCCTCCGACTTC
AGCGGCGAAGTGATCGCAGAGGATCGGTGCGCCGAGGTCGAGTCAAAACTAGGCCTGCACTATCCTGCCT
CAACCGTGCCGGCGCAGGCCCGTCGGCTCTATACCATCAACCCGGTACGGATCATTCCCGATATCAATTA
TCGGCCGGTGCCGGTCACCCCAGACCTCAATCCGGTCACCGGGCGGCCGATTGATCTTAGCTTCGCCATC
CTGCGCAGCGTCTCGCCCGTCCATCTGGAATTCATGCGCAACATAGGCATGCACGGCACGATGTCGATCT
CGATTTTGCGCGGCGAGCGACTGTGGTCTAGAGAGGGCAGAGGAAGTCTTCTAACATGCGGTGACGTGGA
GGAGAATCCGGGCCCCGTGAGCAAGGGCGAGGAGCTGTTCACCGGGGTGGTGCCCATCCTGGTCGAGCTG
GACGGCGACGTAAACGGCCACAAGTTCAGCGTGTCCGGCGAGGGCGAGGGCGATGCCACCTACGGCAAGC
TGACCCTGAAGTTCATCTGCACCACCGGCAAGCGGCCGCTTTCATTACACCTGCAGCTTATTACCCTGTT
ATCCCTAAGTATCAATTCTGGAAGGCTAGCGTGAACCCTGACCTACGGCGTGCAGTGCTTCAGCCGCTAC
CCCGACCACATGAAGCAGCACGACTTCTTCAAGTCCGCCATGCCCGAAGGCTACGTCCAGGAGCGCACCA
TCTTCTTCAAGGACGACGGCAACTACAAGACCCGCGCCGAGGTGAAGTTCGAGGGCGACACCCTGGTGAA
CCGCATCGAGCTGAAGGGCATCGACTTCAAGGAGGACGGCAACATCCTGGGGCACAAGCTGGAGTACAAC
TACAACAGCCACAACGTCTATATCATGGCCGACAAGCAGAAGAACGGCATCAAGGTGAACTTCAAGATCC
GCCACAACATCGAGGACGGCAGCGTGCAGCTCGCCGACCACTACCAGCAGAACACCCCCATCGGCGACGG
CCCCGTGCTGCTGCCCGACAACCACTACCTGAGCACCCAGTCCGCCCTGAGCAAAGACCCCAACGAGAAG
CGCGATCACATGGTCCTGCTGGAGTTCGTGACCGCCGCCGGGATCACTCTCGGCATGGACGAGCTGTACA
AGTAAGGCCGGCCAGCCACGGCTTCCCCCCTGAGGTGGCCGCTCAGGACGATGGCACCCTGCCCATGAGC
TGCGCCCAGGAGAGCGGCATGGACAGGCACCCCGCCGCTTGCGCCAGCGCTAGGATCAACGTGGGTGAGG
GCAGAGGAAGTCTTCTAACATGCGGTGACGTGGAGGAGAATCCGGGCCCTGTGAGCAAGGGCGAGGAGGA
TAACTCCGCCATCATCAAGGAGTTCCTGCGCTTCAAGGTGCACATGGAGGGCTCCGTGAACGGCCACGAG
TTCGAGATCGAGGGCGAGGGCGAGGGCCGCCCCTACGAGGGCACCCAGACCGCCAAGCTGAAGGTGACCA
AGGGTGGCCCCCTGCCCTTCGCCTGGGACATCCTGTCCCCTCAGTTCATGTACGGCTCCAAGGCCTACGT
GAAGCACCCCGCCGACATCCCCGACTACTTGAAGCTGTCCTTCCCCGAGGGCTTCAAGTGGGAGCGCGTG
ATGAACTTCGAGGACGGCGGCGTGGTGACCGTGACCCAGGACTCCTCTCTGCAGGACGGCGAGTTCATCT
ACAAGGTGAAGCTGCGCGGCACCAACTTCCCCTCCGACGGCCCCGTAATGCAGAAGAAGACCATGGGCTG
GGAGGCCTCCTCCGAGCGGATGTACCCCGAGGACGGCGCCCTGAAGGGCGAGATCAAGCAGAGGCTGAAG
CTGAAGGACGGCGGCCACTACGACGCTGAGGTCAAGACCACCTACAAGGCCAAGAAGCCCGTGCAGCTGC
CCGGCGCCTACAACGTCAACATCAAGTTGGACATCACCTCCCACAACGAGGACTACACCATCGTGGAACA
GTACGAACGCGCCGAGGGCCGCCACTCCACCGGCGGCATGGACGAGCTGTACAAGTGAATGCATATCCAA
CCGCATGGACTGCTGCTCGCCCTCGCCGCCGACATGACGATCGTTGCCGGCAGCGACAACCTTCCCGAAC
TCACCGGACTGGCGATCGGCGCCCTGATCGGCCGCTCTGCGGCCGATGTCTTCGACTCGGAGACGCACAA
CCGTCTGACGATCGCCTTGGCCGAGCCCGGGGCGGCCGTCGGAGCACCGATCACTGTCGGCTTCACGATG
CGAAAGGACGCAGGCTTCATCGGCTCCTGGCATCGCCATGATCAGCTCATCTTCCTCGAGCTCGAGCCTC
CCCAGCGGGACGTCGCCGAGCCGCAGGCGTTCTTCCGCCGCACCAACAGCGCCATCCGCCGCCTGCAGGC
CGCCGAAACCTTGGAAAGCGCCTGCGCCGCCGCGGCGCAAGAGGTGCGGAAGATTACCGGCTTCGATCGG
GTGATGATCTATCGCTTCGCCTCCGACTTCAGCGGCGAAGTGATCGCAGAGGATCGGTGCGCCGAGGTCG
AGTCAAAACTAGGCCTGCACTATCCTGCCTCAACCGTGCCGGCGCAGGCCCGTCGGCTCTATACCATCAA
CCCGGTACGGATCATTCCCGATATCAATTATCGGCCGGTGCCGGTCACCCCAGACCTCAATCCGGTCACC
GGGCGGCCGATTGATCTTAGCTTCGCCATCCTGCGCAGCGTCTCGCCCGTCCATCTGGAATTCATGCGCA
ACATAGGCATGCACGGCACGATGTCGATCTCGATTTTGCGCGGCGAGCGACTGTGGGGATTGATCGTTTG
CCATCACCGAACGCCGTACTACGTCGATCTCGATGGCCGCCAAGCCTGCGAGCTAGTCGCCCAGGTTCTG
GCCTGGCAGATCGGCGTGATGGAAGAGTGATCCGGACTGATTCTAGCTGCAGAGGCTCCGGTGCCCGTCA
GTGGGCAGAGCGCACATCGCCCACAGTCCCCGAGAAGTTGGGGGGAGGGGTCGGCAATTGAACCGGTGCC
TAGAGAAGGTGGCGCGGGGTAAACTGGGAAAGTGATGTCGTGTACTGGCTCCGCCTTTTTCCCGAGGGTG
GGGGAGAACCGTATATAAGTGCAGTAGTCGCCGTGAACGTTCTTTTTCGCAACGGGTTTGCCGCCAGAAC
ACAGGATCCTCGAGCCACCATGACCGAGTACAAGCCCACGGTGCGCCTCGCCACCCGCGACGACGTCCCC
CGGGCCGTACGCACCCTCGCCGCCGCGTTCGCCGACTACCCCGCCACGCGCCACACCGTCGACCCGGACC
GCCACATCGAGCGGGTCACCGAGCTGCAAGAACTCTTCCTCACGCGCGTCGGGCTCGACATCGGCAAGGT
GTGGGTCGCGGACGACGGCGCCGCGGTGGCGGTCTGGACCACGCCGGAGAGCGTCGAAGCGGGGGCGGTG
TTCGCCGAGATCGGCCCGCGCATGGCCGAGTTGAGCGGTTCCCGGCTGGCCGCGCAGCAACAGATGGAAG
GCCTCCTGGCGCCGCACCGGCCCAAGGAGCCCGCGTGGTTCCTGGCCACCGTCGGCGTCTCGCCCGACCA
CCAGGGCAAGGGTCTGGGCAGCGCCGTCGTGCTCCCCGGAGTGGAGGCGGCCGAGCGCGCCGGGGTGCCC
GCCTTCCTGGAGACCTCCGCGCCCCGCAACCTCCCCTTCTACGAGCGGCTCGGCTTCACCGTCACCGCCG
ACGTCGAGGTGCCCGAAGGACCGCGCACCTGGTGCATGACCCGCAAGCCCGGTGCCTGATCTAGAGTCGA
CCGAGCATCTTACCGCCATTTATACCCATATTTGTTCTGTTTTTCTTGATTTGGGTATACATTTAAATGT
TAATAGAACAAAATGGTGGGGCAATCATTTACATTTTTAGGGATATGTAATTACTAGTTCAGGTGTATTG
CCACAAGACAAACATGTTAAGAAACTTTCCCGTTATTTACGCTCTGTTCCTGTTAATCAACCTCTGGATT
ACAAAATTTGTGAAAGATTGACTGATATTCTTAACTATGTTGCTCCTTTTACGCTGTGTGGATATGCTGC
TTTATAGCCTCTGTATCTAGCTATTGCTTCCCGTACGGCTTTCGTTTTCTCCTCCTTGTATAAATCCTGG
TTGCTGTCTCTTTTAGAGGAGTTGTGGCCCGTTGTCCGTCAACGTGGCGTGGTGTGCTCTGTGTTTGCTG
ACGCAACCCCCACTGGCTGGGGCATTGCCACCACCTGTCAACTCCTTTCTGGGACTTTCGCTTTCCCCCT
CCCGATCGCCACGGCAGAACTCATCGCCGCCTGCCTTGCCCGCTGCTGGACAGGGGCTAGGTTGCTGGGC
ACTGATAATTCCGTGGTGTTGTCATCGAATTCGGTACCTTTTTAAAAGAAAAGGGGGGACTGGAAGGGCT
AATTCACTCCCAACGAAGACAAGATATCATAACTTCGTATAGCATACATTATACGAAGTTATAATTTATT
TGTGAAATTTGTGATGCTATTGCTTTATTTGTAACCATATGTTTATTTGTGAAATTTGTGATGCTATTGC
TTTATTTGTAACCATTGCTTTTTGCTTGTACTGGGTCTCTCTGGTTAGACCAGATCTGAGCCTGGGAGCT
CTCTGGCTAACTAGGGAACCCACTGCTTAAGCCTCAATAAAGCTTGCCTCGACCAGCCTCGACTGTGCCT
TCTAGTTGCCAGCCATCTGTTGTTTGCCCCTCCCCCGTGCCTTCCTTGACCCTGGAAGGTGCCACTCCCA
CTGTCCTTTCCTAATAAAATGAGGAAATTGCATCGCATTGTCTGAGTAGGTGTCATTCTATTCTGGGGGG
TGGGGTGGGGCAGGACAGCAAGGGGGAGGATTGGGAAGACAATAGCAGGCATGCTGGGGATGCGGTGGGC
TCTATGGCCTGCAGCTGCATTAATGAATCGGCCAACGCGCGGGGAGAGGCGGTTTGCGTATTGGGCGCTC
TTCCGCTTCCTCGCTCACTGACTCGCTGCGCTCGGTCGTTCGGCTGCGGCGAGCGGTATCAGCTCACTCA
AAGGCGGTAATACGGTTATCCACAGAATCAGGGGATAACGCAGGAAAGAACATGTGAGCAAAAGGCCAGC
AAAAGGCCAGGAACCGTAAAAAGGCCGCGTTGCTGGCGTTTTTCCATAGGCTCCGCCCCCCTGACGAGCA
TCACAAAAATCGACGCTCAAGTCAGAGGTGGCGAAACCCGACAGGACTATAAAGATACCAGGCGTTTCCC
CCTGGAAGCTCCCTCGTGCGCTCTCCTGTTCCGACCCTGCCGCTTACCGGATACCTGTCCGCCTTTCTCC
CTTCGGGAAGCGTGGCGCTTTCTCATAGCTCACGCTGTAGGTATCTCAGTTCGGTGTAGGTCGTTCGCTC
CAAGCTGGGCTGTGTGCACGAACCCCCCGTTCAGCCCGACCGCTGCGCCTTATCCGGTAACTATCGTCTT
GAGTCCAACCCGGTAAGACACGACTTATCGCCACTGGCAGCAGCCACTGGTAACAGGATTAGCAGAGCGA
GGTATGTAGGCGGTGCTACAGAGTTCTTGAAGTGGTGGCCTAACTACGGCTACACTAGAAGGACAGTATT
TGGTATCTGCGCTCTGCTGAAGCCAGTTACCTTCGGAAAAAGAGTTGGTAGCTCTTGATCCGGCAAACAA
ACCACCGCTGGTAGCGGTGGTTTTTTTGTTTGCAAGCAGCAGATTACGCGCAGAAAAAAAGGATCTCAAG
AAGATCCTTTGATCTTTTCTACGGGGTCTGACGCTCAGTGGAACGAAAACTCACGTTAAGGGATTTTGGT
CATGAGATTATCAAAAAGGATCTTCACCTAGATCCTTTTAAATTAAAAATGAAGTTTTAAATCAATCTAA
AGTATATATGAGTAAACTTGGTCTGACAGTTACCAATGCTTAATCAGTGAGGCACCTATCTCAGCGATCT
GTCTATTTCGTTCATCCATAGTTGCCTGACTCCCCGTCGTGTAGATAACTACGATACGGGAGGGCTTACC
ATCTGGCCCCAGTGCTGCAATGATACCGCGAGACCCACGCTCACCGGCTCCAGATTTATCAGCAATAAAC
CAGCCAGCCGGAAGGGCCGAGCGCAGAAGTGGTCCTGCAACTTTATCCGCCTCCATCCAGTCTATTAATT
GTTGCCGGGAAGCTAGAGTAAGTAGTTCGCCAGTTAATAGTTTGCGCAACGTTGTTGCCATTGCTACAGG
CATCGTGGTGTCACGCTCGTCGTTTGGTATGGCTTCATTCAGCTCCGGTTCCCAACGATCAAGGCGAGTT
ACATGATCCCCCATGTTGTGCAAAAAAGCGGTTAGCTCCTTCGGTCCTCCGATCGTTGTCAGAAGTAAGT
TGGCCGCAGTGTTATCACTCATGGTTATGGCAGCACTGCATAATTCTCTTACTGTCATGCCATCCGTAAG
ATGCTTTTCTGTGACTGGTGAGTACTCAACCAAGTCATTCTGAGAATAGTGTATGCGGCGACCGAGTTGC
TCTTGCCCGGCGTCAATACGGGATAATACCGCGCCACATAGCAGAACTTTAAAAGTGCTCATCATTGGAA
AACGTTCTTCGGGGCGAAAACTCTCAAGGATCTTACCGCTGTTGAGATCCAGTTCGATGTAACCCACTCG
TGCACCCAACTGATCTTCAGCATCTTTTACTTTCACCAGCGTTTCTGGGTGAGCAAAAACAGGAAGGCAA
AATGCCGCAAAAAAGGGAATAAGGGCGACACGGAAATGTTGAATACTCATACTCTTCCTTTTTCAATATT
ATTGAAGCATTTATCAGGGTTATTGTCTCATGAGCGGATACATATTTGAATGTATTTAGAAAAATAAACA
AATAGGGGTTCCGCGCACATTTCCCCGAAAAGTGCCACCT
Features (pLannotate 1.2.2; 28 found; start..end, strand, type, name):
      9..235     +  promoter       RSV promoter: Rous sarcoma virus enhancer/promoter
    236..416     +  LTR            5' LTR (truncated): truncated 5' long terminal repeat (LTR) from HIV-1
    463..588     +  misc_feature   HIV-1 Ψ: packaging signal of human immunodeficiency virus type 1
    572..910     +  CDS            HIV-1 gag (fragment): gag protein from human immunodeficiency virus 1; gag
   1080..1313    +  misc_feature   RRE: The Rev response element (RRE) of HIV-1 allows for Rev-dependent mRNA export from the nucleus to the cytoplasm.
   1690..1790    +  CDS            Rev (fragment): human immunodeficiency virus 1 (HIV-1) Rev protein; rev; enhances nuclear export of unspliced and incompletely spliced viral mRNAs
   1809..1926    +  misc_feature   cPPT/CTS: central polypurine tract and central termination sequence of HIV-1
   2621..3022    +  promoter       SFFV promoter: spleen focus-forming virus long terminal repeat (LTR) promoter
   3040..3876    +  CDS            iRFP713 (fragment): iRFP713 is a basic (constitutively fluorescent) near ir fluorescent protein published in 2011, derived from Rhodopseudomonas palustris. It has low acid sensitivity. It requires the cofactor biliverdin for fluorescence.
   3937..4692    +  CDS            EGFP: EGFP is a basic (constitutively fluorescent) green fluorescent protein published in 1996, derived from Aequorea victoria. It is reported to be a rapidly-maturing weak dimer with moderate acid sensitivity.
   4704..4823    +  CDS            Odc1 (fragment): DCOR_MOUSE - Also known as Odc. Experimental evidence at protein level: Swiss-Prot protein existence level 1. Catalyzes the first and rate-limiting step of polyamine biosynthesis that converts ornithine into putrescine, which is the precursor for the polyamines, spermidine and spermine. Polyamines are essential for cell proliferation and are implicated in cellular processes, ranging from DNA replication to apoptosis. From Mus musculus (Mouse).
   4881..5586    +  CDS            mCherry (fragment): monomeric derivative of DsRed fluorescent protein (Shaner et al., 2004) mammalian codon-optimized
   5595..6470    +  CDS            iRFP713 (fragment): phytochrome-based near-infrared fluorescent protein, originally termed iRFP (Filonov et al., 2011) name was changed to iRFP713 (Shcherbakova and Verkhusha, 2013)
   6513..6724    +  promoter       EF-1α core promoter: core promoter for human elongation factor EF-1α
   6740..7339    +  CDS            PuroR: puromycin N-acetyltransferase; pac from Streptomyces alboniger; confers resistance to puromycin
   7354..7413    +  CDS            S (fragment): HBSAG_WHV6 - Experimental evidence at transcript level: Swiss-Prot protein existence level 2. The middle envelope protein plays an important role in the budding of the virion. It is involved in the induction of budding in a nucleocapsid independent way. In this process the majority of envelope proteins bud to form subviral lipoprotein particles of 22 nm of diameter that do not contain a nucleocapsid (By similarity). From Woodchuck hepatitis B virus (isolate w64/pWS23) (WHV).
   7545..7933    +  misc_feature   WPRE: woodchuck hepatitis virus posttranscriptional regulatory element
   7950..7969    +  misc_feature   cPPT/CTS (fragment): central polypurine tract and central termination sequence of HIV-1
   7971..8005    +  LTR            3' LTR (ΔU3) (fragment): self-inactivating 3' long terminal repeat (LTR) from HIV-1
   8009..8042    +  protein_bind   loxP: Cre-mediated recombination occurs in the 8-bp core sequence (GCATACAT). Cre recombinase
   8045..8088    -  polyA_signal   SV40 poly(A) signal (fragment): SV40 polyadenylation signal
   8092..8136    -  polyA_signal   SV40 poly(A) signal (fragment): SV40 polyadenylation signal
   8152..8212    +  ncRNA          mir-TAR: Accession: RF00250 - Trans-activation response element (TAR)
   8253..8477    +  polyA_signal   bGH poly(A) signal: bovine growth hormone polyadenylation signal
   8482..8538    -  CDS            lacI (fragment): lac repressor; lacI; The lac repressor binds to the lac operator to inhibit transcription in E. coli. This inhibition can be relieved by adding lactose or isopropyl-β-D-thiogalactopyranoside (IPTG).
   8721..9309    -  rep_origin     ori: high-copy-number ColE1/pMB1/pBR322/pUC origin of replication
   9480..10340   -  CDS            AmpR: β-lactamase; bla; confers resistance to ampicillin, carbenicillin, and related antibiotics
  10341..10445   -  promoter       AmpR promoter: bla
