[The description below was written by a language model from this plasmid's Addgene catalogue record and pLannotate feature annotations shown in this document.]
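Description:
pCVL.SSA TLR (CCR5 TALEN Sce Spacer) is a 10,470 bp self-inactivating HIV-1 lentiviral transfer plasmid on the pCVL backbone. It carries a fluorescent "traffic light" reporter that reads out which DNA repair pathway a cell uses after a nuclease-induced double-strand break. In bacteria it is maintained through a high-copy ColE1/pUC-type origin and an ampicillin resistance gene. The viral genome is transcribed from an RSV promoter fused to a truncated 5' LTR, and it includes the Ψ packaging signal with a gag fragment, the RRE, cPPT/CTS, WPRE and a ΔU3 3' LTR. A loxP site is annotated within the 3' LTR region, and a bGH polyadenylation signal follows it.

An SFFV promoter drives the reporter cassette, which consists of four parts in series. The first is a 5' iRFP713 arm lacking 38 C-terminal residues. The second is an EGFP coding sequence interrupted by an embedded CCR5 TALEN target site whose spacer corresponds to the I-SceI recognition sequence. This is followed by a mouse Odc1 fragment, presumably a PEST-type destabilising sequence. The third part is mCherry placed in the +3 reading frame, and the fourth is a 3' iRFP713 arm lacking 25 N-terminal residues.

The two iRFP arms overlap, so single-strand annealing across the break should delete the intervening sequence and restore a functional near-infrared protein. In keeping with the traffic light reporter design, frameshifting mutagenic end joining would bring mCherry into frame, and homology-directed repair from a supplied donor template would restore EGFP. A downstream EF-1α core promoter drives puromycin resistance for selecting transduced cells. The construct is suited to making stable reporter lines for comparing repair outcomes after TALEN or I-SceI cleavage.
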