Addgene plasmid #46941: pCVL.SSA TLR (CCR5 TALEN Sce Spacer)
Purpose: Codes for the SSA-TLR with the target site for the CCR5 TALEN with the spacer region corresponding to I-Sce I in a lentiviral backbone
Depositing lab: Andrew Scharenberg. Depositing organization: Seattle Children's Hospital and Research Institute. Publication: Novel fluorescent genome editing reporters for monitoring DNA repair pathway utilization at endonuclease-induced breaks. Kuhar R, Gwiazda KS, Humbert O, Mandt T, Pangallo J, Brault M, Khan I, Maizels N, Rawlings DJ, Scharenberg AM, Certo MT. Nucleic Acids Res. 2013 Oct 10. 10.1093/nar/gkt872 PubMed 24121685.
Backbone
  Vector backbone: pCVL
  Backbone size w/o insert (bp): 5065
  Total vector size (bp): 10470
  Vector type: Mammalian Expression, Bacterial Expression, Lentiviral
  Selectable markers: Puromycin
Growth in bacteria
  Bacterial resistance: Ampicillin, 100 μg/mL
  Growth temperature: 37°C
  Growth strain: NEB Stable
  Copy number: High Copy
Gene/Insert 1
  Gene/Insert name: 5' iRFP arm
  Insert size (bp): 837
  Mutation: truncated 38 amino acids from C terminus
  Promoter: SFFV
  Cloning method: Unknown
  Sequencing primers: 5′ SFFVpro-F (CTTCTGCTTCCCGAGCTCTA)
Gene/Insert 2
  Gene/Insert name: eGFP with TALEN TS
  Species: H. sapiens (human)
  Insert size (bp): 759
  Mutation: embedded TALEN TS from 163-218
  Cloning method: Unknown
  Sequencing primers: 5′ Unknown; 3′ mCherry-R
Gene/Insert 3
  Gene/Insert name: +3 mCherry
  Insert size (bp): 708
  Cloning method: Unknown
  Sequencing primers: 5′ EGFP-C
Gene/Insert 4
  Gene/Insert name: 3' iRFP arm
  Insert size (bp): 876
  Mutation: truncated 25 amino acids on the N terminus
  Cloning method: Unknown
  Sequencing primers: 5′ mCherry-F
Terms and licenses: Academic/Nonprofit Terms; Industry Terms: Not Available to Industry
How to cite: pCVL.SSA TLR (CCR5 TALEN Sce Spacer) was a gift from Andrew Scharenberg (Addgene plasmid # 46941 ; http://n2t.net/addgene:46941 ; RRID:Addgene_46941)
