>Addgene plasmid #46941 | pCVL.SSA TLR (CCR5 TALEN Sce Spacer) | addgene partial sequence | sequence record 69257 | mCherry-R 5'-TTGGTCACCTTCAGCTTGG-3'
TAGGGGCGGCCCTCGCCCTCGCCCTCGATCTCGAACTCGTGGCCGTTCACGGAGCCCTCCATGTGCACCT
TGAAGCGCAGGAACTCCTTGATGATGGCGGAGTTATCCTCCTCGCCCTTGCTCACAGGGCCCGGATTCTC
CTCCACGTCACCGCATGTTAGAAGACTTCCTCTGCCCTCACCCACGTTGATCCTAGCGCTGGCGCAAGCG
GCGGGGTGCCTGTCCATGCCGCTCTCCTGGGCGCAGCTCATGGGCAGGGTGCCATCGTCCTGAGCGGCCA
CCTCAGGGGGGAAGCCGTGGCTGGCCGGCCTTACTTGTACAGCTCGTCCATGCCGAGAGTGATCCCGGCG
GCGGTCACGAACTCCAGCAGGACCATGTGATCGCGCTTCTCGTTGGGGTCTTTGCTCAGGGCGGACTGGG
TGCTCAGGTAGTGGTTGTCGGGCAGCAGCACGGGGCCGTCGCCGATGGGGGTGTTCTGCTGGTAGTGGTC
GGCGAGCTGCACGCTGCCGTCCTCGATGTTGTGGCGGATCTTGAAGTTCACCTTGATGCCGTTCTTCTGC
TTGTCGGCCATGATATAGACGTTGTGGCTGTTGTAGTTGTACTCCAGCTTGTGCCCCAGGATGTTGCCGT
CCTCCTTGAAGTCGATGCCCTTCAGCTCGATGCGGTTCACCAGGGTGTCGCCCTCGAACTTCACCTCGGC
GCGGGTCTTGTAGTTGCCGTCGTCCTTGAAGAAGATGGTGCGCTCCTGGACGTAGCCTTCGGGCATGGCG
GACTTGAAGAAGTCGTGCTGCTTCATGTGGTCGGGGTAGCGGCTGAAGCACTGCACGCCGTAGGTCAGGG
TTCACGCTAGCCTTCCAGAATTGATACTTAGGGATAACAGGGTAATAAGCTGCAGGTGTAATGAAAGCGG
CCGCTTGCCGGTGGTGCAGATGAACTTCAGGGTCAGCTTG
