>Addgene plasmid #46941 | pCVL.SSA TLR (CCR5 TALEN Sce Spacer) | addgene partial sequence | sequence record 69258 | EXFP-R 5'-GTCTTGTAGTTGCCGTCGTC-3'
GTGCGCTCCTGGACGTAGCCTTCGGGCATGGCGGACTTGAAGAAGTCGTGCTGCTTCATGTGGTCGGGGT
AGCGGCTGAAGCACTGCACGCCGTAGGTCAGGGTTCACGCTAGCCTTCCAGAATTGATACTTAGGGATAA
CAGGGTAATAAGCTGCAGGTGTAATGAAAGCGGCCGCTTGCCGGTGGTGCAGATGAACTTCAGGGTCAGC
TTGCCGTAGGTGGCATCGCCCTCGCCCTCGCCGGACACGCTGAACTTGTGGCCGTTTACGTCGCCGTCCA
GCTCGACCAGGATGGGCACCACCCCGGTGAACAGCTCCTCGCCCTTGCTCACGGGGCCCGGATTCTCCTC
CACGTCACCGCATGTTAGAAGACTTCCTCTGCCCTCTCTAGACCACAGTCGCTCGCCGCGCAAAATCGAG
ATCGACATCGTGCCGTGCATGCCTATGTTGCGCATGAATTCCAGATGGACGGGCGAGACGCTGCGCAGGA
TGGCGAAGCTAAGATCAATCGGCCGCCCGGTGACCGGATTGAGGTCTGGGGTGACCGGCACCGGCCGATA
ATTGATATCGGGAATGATCCGTACCGGGTTGATGGTATAGAGCCGACGGGCCTGCGCCGGCACGGTTGAG
GCAGGATAGTGCAGGCCTAGTTTTGACTCGACCTCGGCGCACCGATCCTCTGCGATCACTTCGCCGCTGA
AGTCGGAGGCGAAGCGATAGATCATCACCCGATCGAAGCCGGTAATCTTCCGCACCTCTTGCGCCGCGGC
GGCGCAGGCGCTTTCCAAGGTTTCGGCGGCCTGCAGGCGGCGGATGGCGCTGTTGGTGCGGCGGAAGAAC
GCCTGCGGCTCGGCGACGTCCCGCTGGGGAGGCTCGAGCTCGAGGAAGATGAGCTGA
