>Addgene plasmid #46941 | pCVL.SSA TLR (CCR5 TALEN Sce Spacer) | addgene partial sequence | sequence record 69643 | SFFVpro-F 5'-CTTCTGCTTCCCGAGCTCTA-3'
CCCTCACTCGGCGCGCCAGTCCTCCGACAGACTGAGTCGCCCGCTCGAGCGCCACCATGGCTGAAGGATC
CGTCGCCAGGCAGCCTGACCTCTTGACCTGCGACGATGAGCCGATCCATATCCCCGGTGCCATCCAACCG
CATGGACTGCTGCTCGCCCTCGCCGCCGACATGACGATCGTTGCCGGCAGCGACAACCTTCCCGAACTCA
CCGGACTGGCGATCGGCGCCCTGATCGGCCGCTCTGCGGCCGATGTCTTCGACTCGGAGACGCACAACCG
TCTGACGATCGCCTTGGCCGAGCCCGGGGCGGCCGTCGGAGCACCGATCACTGTCGGCTTCACGATGCGA
AAGGACGCAGGCTTCATCGGCTCCTGGCATCGCCATGATCAGCTCATCTTCCTCGAGCTCGAGCCTCCCC
AGCGGGACGTCGCCGAGCCGCAGGCGTTCTTCCGCCGCACCAACAGCGCCATCCGCCGCCTGCAGGCCGC
CGAAACCTTGGAAAGCGCCTGCGCCGCCGCGGCGCAAGAGGTGCGGAAGATTACCGGCTTCGATCGGGTG
ATGATCTATCGCTTCGCCTCCGACTTCAGCGGCGAAGTGATCGCAGAGGATCGGTGCGCCGAGGTCGAGT
CAAAACTAGGCCTGCACTATCCTGCCTCAACCGTGCCGGCGCAGGCCCGTCGGCTCTATACCATCAACCC
GGTACGGATCATTCCCGATATCAATTATCGGCCGGTGCCGGTCACCCCAGACCTCAATCCGGTCACCGGG
CGGCCGATTGATCTTAGCTTCGCCATCCTGCGCAGCGTCTCGCCCGTCCATCTGGAATTCATGCGCAACA
TAGGCATGCACGGCACGATGTCGATCTCGATTTTGCGCGGCGAGCGACTGTGGTCTAGAGAGGGCAGAGG
AAGTCTTCTAACATGCGGTGACGTGGAGGAGAATCCGGGCCCCGTGAGCAAGGGCGAGGAGCTGTTCACC
GGGGTGGTGCCCATCCTGGTCGAGCTGGACGGCGACGTAAACGGCCACAAGTTCAGCGTGTCCGGCGAGG
