>Addgene plasmid #46941 | pCVL.SSA TLR (CCR5 TALEN Sce Spacer) | addgene partial sequence | sequence record 69657 | mCherry-F 5'-ccccgtaatgcagaagaaga-3'
AGGCCTCCTCCGAGCGGATGTACCCCGAGGACGGCGCCCTGAAGGGCGAGATCAAGCAGAGGCTGAAGCT
GAAGGACGGCGGCCACTACGACGCTGAGGTCAAGACCACCTACAAGGCCAAGAAGCCCGTGCAGCTGCCC
GGCGCCTACAACGTCAACATCAAGTTGGACATCACCTCCCACAACGAGGACTACACCATCGTGGAACAGT
ACGAACGCGCCGAGGGCCGCCACTCCACCGGCGGCATGGACGAGCTGTACAAGTGAATGCATATCCAACC
GCATGGACTGCTGCTCGCCCTCGCCGCCGACATGACGATCGTTGCCGGCAGCGACAACCTTCCCGAACTC
ACCGGACTGGCGATCGGCGCCCTGATCGGCCGCTCTGCGGCCGATGTCTTCGACTCGGAGACGCACAACC
GTCTGACGATCGCCTTGGCCGAGCCCGGGGCGGCCGTCGGAGCACCGATCACTGTCGGCTTCACGATGCG
AAAGGACGCAGGCTTCATCGGCTCCTGGCATCGCCATGATCAGCTCATCTTCCTCGAGCTCGAGCCTCCC
CAGCGGGACGTCGCCGAGCCGCAGGCGTTCTTCCGCCGCACCAACAGCGCCATCCGCCGCCTGCAGGCCG
CCGAAACCTTGGAAAGCGCCTGCGCCGCCGCGGCGCAAGAGGTGCGGAAGATTACCGGCTTCGATCGGGT
GATGATCTATCGCTTCGCCTCCGACTTCAGCGGCGAAGTGATCGCAGAGGATCGGTGCGCCGAGGTCGAG
TCAAAACTAGGCCTGCACTATCCTGCCTCAACCGTGCCGGCGCAGGCCCGTCGGCTCTATACCATCAACC
CGGTACGGATCATTCCCGATATCAATTATCGGCCGGTGCCGGTCACCCCAGACCTCAATCCGGTCACCGG
GCGGCCGATTGATCTTAGCTTCGCCATCCTGCGCAGCGTCTCGCCCGTCCATCTGGAATTCATGCGCAAC
ATAGGCATGCACGGCACGATGTCGATCTCGATTTTGCGCGGCGAGCGACTGTGGGGATTGATCGTTTGCC
ATCACCGAACGCCGTACTACGTCGATCT
