>Addgene plasmid #46941 | pCVL.SSA TLR (CCR5 TALEN Sce Spacer) | addgene partial sequence | sequence record 70693 | puro-variant-R 5'-gtgggcttgtactcggtcat-3'
CTGTGTTCTGGCGGCAAACCCGTTGCGAAAAAGAACGTTCACGGCGACTACTGCACTTATATACGGTTCT
CCCCCACCCTCGGGAAAAAGGCGGAGCCAGTACACGACATCACTTTCCCAGTTTACCCCGCGCCACCTTC
TCTAGGCACCGGTTCAATTGCCGACCCCTCCCCCCAACTTCTCGGGGACTGTGGGCGATGTGCGCTCTGC
CCACTGACGGGCACCGGAGCCTCTGCAGCTAGAATCAGTCCGGATCACTCTTCCATCACGCCGATCTGCC
AGGCCAGAACCTGGGCGACTAGCTCGCAGGCTTGGCGGCCATCGAGATCGACGTAGTACGGCGTTCGGTG
ATGGCAAACGATCAATCCCCACAGTCGCTCGCCGCGCAAAATCGAGATCGACATCGTGCCGTGCATGCCT
ATGTTGCGCATGAATTCCAGATGGACGGGCGAGACGCTGCGCAGGATGGCGAAGCTAAGATCAATCGGCC
GCCCGGTGACCGGATTGAGGTCTGGGGTGACCGGCACCGGCCGATAATTGATATCGGGAATGATCCGTAC
CGGGTTGATGGTATAGAGCCGACGGGCCTGCGCCGGCACGGTTGAGGCAGGATAGTGCAGGCCTAGTTTT
GACTCGACCTCGGCGCACCGATCCTCTGCGATCACTTCGCCGCTGAAGTCGGAGGCGAAGCGATAGATCA
TCACCCGATCGAAGCCGGTAATCTTCCGCACCTCTTGCGCCGCGGCGGCGCAGGCGCTTTCCAAGGTTTC
GGCGGCCTGCAGGCGGCGGATGGCGCTGTTGGTGCGGCGGAAGAACGCCTGCGGCTCGGCGACGTCCCGC
TGGGGAGGCTCGAGCTCGAGGAAGATGAGCTGATCATGGCGATGCCAGGAGCCGATGAAGCCTGCGTCCT
TTCGCATCGTGAAGCCGACAGTGATCGGTGCTCCGACGGCCGCCCCGGGCTCGGCCAAGGCGATCGTCAG
ACGGTTGTGCGTCTCCGAGTCGAAGACATCGGCCGCAGAGCGGCCGATCAGGGCGCCGATCGCCAGTCCG
GTGAGTTCGGGAAGGTTGTCGCTGCCGGCAACGATCGTCATGTCGGCGGCGAGG
